Addgene plasmid #161561: pJM575 ZF6x6-C 3xFLAG-NLS-DsDed-ZF10 in TUPV2
Purpose: Inducible expression of 3xFLAG-NLS-DsDed-ZF10 under the ZF6x6-C promoter
Depositing lab: Joshua Leonard. Depositing organization: Northwestern University. Publication: Model-guided design of mammalian genetic programs. Muldoon JJ, Kandula V, Hong M, Donahue PS, Boucher JD, Bagheri N, Leonard JN. Sci Adv. 2021 Feb 19;7(8). pii: 7/8/eabe9375. doi: 10.1126/sciadv.abe9375. Print 2021 Feb. PubMed 33608279.
Backbone
  Vector backbone: pJM451 EF1α EBFP2-P2A-BlastR (TUPV2)
  Vector type: Mammalian Expression, Synthetic Biology
Growth in bacteria
  Bacterial resistance: Ampicillin, 100 μg/mL
  Growth temperature: 37°C
  Growth strain: DH5alpha
  Copy number: High Copy
Gene/Insert
  Gene/Insert name: 3xFLAG-NLS-DsDed-ZF10
  Species: Synthetic
  Promoter: ZF6x6-C
  Tag / fusion protein: 3x-FLAG (N terminal on insert)
  Cloning method: Restriction Enzyme; 5′ cloning site BglII (not destroyed); 3′ cloning site NotI (not destroyed)
  Sequencing primers: 5′ CGACACGGAAATGTTGAATAC; 3′ CAGTGGGAGTGGCACCTTCC
Terms and licenses: Academic/Nonprofit Terms; Industry Terms: Not Available to Industry
How to cite: pJM575 ZF6x6-C 3xFLAG-NLS-DsDed-ZF10 in TUPV2 was a gift from Joshua Leonard (Addgene plasmid # 161561 ; http://n2t.net/addgene:161561 ; RRID:Addgene_161561)
