[The description below was written by a language model from this plasmid's Addgene catalogue record and pLannotate feature annotations shown in this document.]
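Description:
pJM575 is a mammalian expression and synthetic-biology plasmid built in the TUPV2 backbone, which the record traces to pJM451 EF1α EBFP2-P2A-BlastR. It is maintained in E. coli through a high-copy ColE1/pUC-type origin and an ampicillin resistance gene driven by its own bla promoter. An f1 phage origin and leftover lac promoter/operator, CAP site and lacI fragments are also present as cloning-vector remnants. The annotated sequence shows an SV40 early promoter followed only by a short fragment of a bleomycin-family resistance gene and an SV40 polyadenylation signal, so a functional mammalian selection marker is not evident. No EF1α, EBFP2 or blasticidin cassette from the named parent backbone appears in the feature table.

The payload is a synthetic fusion protein, 3xFLAG-NLS-DsDed-ZF10, cloned between BglII and NotI sites and terminated by a bovine growth hormone polyadenylation signal. Transcription comes from the ZF6x6-C promoter, an inducible design. The feature table detects a minimal TATA-box promoter with low basal activity upstream of the coding region, consistent with an arrangement that stays quiet until a cognate zinc-finger transcription factor is supplied, although the upstream binding sites themselves are not annotated. The fusion carries an N-terminal 3xFLAG epitope for detection and a nuclear localisation signal. It also contains a segment that matches DsRed-Express2 (the "DsDed" part; the record does not explain the name or state whether it fluoresces) and a ZF10 zinc-finger domain that the annotation tool does not pick up. No activation domain is listed, but the record does not say what regulatory role the protein plays. The plasmid serves as one component of engineered mammalian genetic programs, in which one zinc-finger regulator controls production of another.
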