Features (pLannotate 1.2.2; 17 found; start..end, strand, type, name):
    161..177     +  promoter       minP (fragment): minimal TATA-box promoter with low basal activity
    264..287     +  CDS            3xFLAG (fragment): three tandem FLAG® epitope tags
    357..1031    +  CDS            DsRed-Express2: DsRed-Express2 is a basic (constitutively fluorescent) orange fluorescent protein published in 2008, derived from Discosoma sp.. It is reported to be a rapidly-maturing protein.
   1394..1505    +  polyA_signal   bGH poly(A) signal: bovine growth hormone polyadenylation signal
   1990..2015    -  misc_feature   MCS (fragment): pBluescript multiple cloning site
   2387..2815    +  rep_origin     f1 ori (sequence partly withheld): f1 bacteriophage origin of replication; arrow indicates direction of (+) strand synthesis
   2820..2842    +  promoter       SV40 promoter (fragment): SV40 enhancer and early promoter
   2843..3034    +  promoter       SV40 promoter: SV40 early promoter
   3061..3159    +  CDS            ble (fragment): BLE_KLEPN - Experimental evidence at protein level: Swiss-Prot protein existence level 1. Binding protein with a strong affinity to the bleomycin family of antibiotics. Binds to CL990; an antimitotic-antibiotic compound. From Klebsiella pneumoniae.
   3154..3275    +  polyA_signal   SV40 poly(A) signal: SV40 polyadenylation signal
   3348..3364    -  protein_bind   lac operator: The lac repressor binds to the lac operator to inhibit transcription in E. coli. This inhibition can be relieved by adding lactose or isopropyl-β-D-thiogalactopyranoside (IPTG). lac repressor encoded by lacI
   3372..3402    -  promoter       lac promoter: promoter for the E. coli lac operon
   3417..3438    -  protein_bind   CAP binding site: CAP binding activates transcription in the presence of cAMP. E. coli catabolite activator protein
   3451..3543    -  CDS            lacI (fragment): lac repressor; lacI; The lac repressor binds to the lac operator to inhibit transcription in E. coli. This inhibition can be relieved by adding lactose or isopropyl-β-D-thiogalactopyranoside (IPTG).
   3726..4314    -  rep_origin     ori: high-copy-number ColE1/pMB1/pBR322/pUC origin of replication
   4485..5345    -  CDS            AmpR: β-lactamase; bla; confers resistance to ampicillin, carbenicillin, and related antibiotics
   5346..5450    -  promoter       AmpR promoter: bla
>Addgene plasmid #161561 | pJM575 ZF6x6-C 3xFLAG-NLS-DsDed-ZF10 in TUPV2 | addgene full sequence | sequence record 318786 | Addgene NGS Result
GACGGATCGGGAGATCGAAGACGGGCAAAACCGATGTTGACGGACTAATCCTGACAAGATCTGCGAGGTG
TAGGGGACGCGAGTGTAGGGGTGAGCTGTGTAGGGGGACTAAGTGTAGGGGACGCGAGTGTAGGGGTGAG
CTGTGTAGGGGAACGCTCTCTAGAGGGTATATAATGGGGGCCACTAGTCTACTACCAGAGCTCATCGCTA
GCGCCACCATGGATTATAAGGATCACGATGGCGACTACAAGGACCACGATATTGACTACAAAGACGATGA
CGATAAAATGGCTCCTAAGAAAAAGCGCAAAGTCGGTATCCATGGCGTTCCCGGATCAGGCTCCGGAAGT
GGCTCCATGGATAGCACTGAGAACGTCATCAAGCCCTTCATGCGCTTCAAGGTGCACATGGAGGGCTCCG
TGAACGGCCACGAGTTCGAGATCGAGGGCGAGGGCGAGGGCAAGCCCTACGAGGGCACCCAGACCGCCAA
GCTCCAGGTGACCAAGGGCGGCCCCCTGCCCTTCGCCTGGGACATCCTGTCCCCCCAGTTCCAGTACGGC
TCCAAGGTGTACGTGAAGCACCCCGCCGACATCCCCGACTACAAGAAGCTGTCCTTCCCCGAGGGCTTCA
AGTGGGAGAAGGTGATGAACTTCGAGGACGGCGGCGTGGTGACCGTGACCCAGGACTCCTCCCTCCAGGA
CGGCACCTTCATCTACCACGTGAAGTTCATCGGCGTGAACTTCCCCTCCGACGGCCCCGTAATGCAGAAG
AAAACTCTGGGCTGGGAGCCCTCCACCGAGCGCCTGTACCCCCGCGACGGCGTGCTGAAGGGCGAGATCC
ACAAGGCGCTGAAGCTGAAGGGCGGCGGCCACTACCTGGTGGAGTTCAAGTCAATCTACATGGCCAAGAA
GCCCGTGAAGCTGCCCGGCTACTACTACGTGGACTCCAAGCTGGACATCACCTCCCACAACGAGGACTAC
ACCGTGGTGGAGCAGTACGAGCGCGCCGAGGCCCGCCACCACCTGTTCCAGTCTGGTTCTGGTTCTGGTT
CAGGATCCGGTACCGGTGGAGCTAGACCCGGGGAGCGCCCCTTCCAGTGTCGCATTTGCATGCGGAACTT
TTCGACTAATCAAAAATTGGAAGTTCATACCCGTACTCATACCGGTGAAAAACCGTTTCAGTGTCGGATC
TGTATGCGAAATTTCTCCGTTAGACATAATTTGCAAAGACATCTACGTACGCACACCGGCGAGAAGCCAT
TCCAATGCCGAATATGCATGCGCAACTTCAGTCAACATCCAAATTTGACTAGACACCTAAAAACCCACCT
GAGAGGATCTTAAGCGGCCGCTCGAGTCTAGAGGGCCCGTTTAAACCCGCTGATCAGCCTCGACTGTGCC
TTCTAGTTGCCAGCCATCTGTTGTTTGCCCCTCCCCCGTGCCTTCCTTGACCCTGGAAGGTGCCACTCCC
ACTGTCCTTTCCTAATAAAATGAGGAAATTGCATCGCATTGTCTGAGTAGGTGTCATTCTATTCTGGGGG
GTGGGGTGGGGCAGGACAGCAAGGGGGAGGATTGGGAAGTCAATAGCAGGCATGCTGGGGATGCGGTGGG
CTCTATGGCTTCTGAGGCAGGTCGAAGAACTATTTCCTGGCTGTTACGCGAGCGCATCGCGATAAGCTCT
AGAGGGACAGCCCCCCCCCAAAGCCCCCAGGGATGTAATTACGTCCCTCCCCCGCTAGGGGGCAGCAGCG
AGCCGCCCGGGGCTCCGCTCCGGTCCGGCGCTCCCCCCGCATCCCCGAGCCGGCAGCGTGCGGGGACAGC
CCGGGCACGGGGAAGGTGGCACGGGATCGCTTTCCTCTGAACGCTTCTCGCTGCTCTTTGAGCCTGCAGA
CACCTGGGGGGATACGGGGAAAAAGCTTTAGGCTGAAAGAGAGATTTAGAATGACAGAATCATAGAACGG
CCTGCGTACGGATGGGGCTCTAGCTCTAGAGCTTGATATCGAATTCCTGCAGCCCCGCTAGAGGGACAGC
CCCCCCCCAAAGCCCCCAGGGATGTAATTACGTCCCTCCCCCGCTAGGGGGCAGCAGCGAGCCGCCCGGG
GCTCCGCTCCGGTCCGGCGCTCCCCCCGCATCCCCGAGCCGGCAGCGTGCGGGGACAGCCCGGGCACGGG
GAAGGTGGCACGGGATCGCTTTCCTCTGAACGCTTCTCGCTGCTCTTTGAGCCTGCAGACACCTGGGGGG
ATACGGGGAAAAAGCTTTAGGCTGAAAGAGAGATTTAGAATGACAGAATCATAGAACGGCCTGGGCGCGC
CTGGTGGCGAACGATCAACAGACGGGAGAGGACTAAAGTCTTCGCTGACAGCGACCGGACTCTAGGGGGT
ATCCCC
[124 nt withheld, positions 2387-2510]
C
[91 nt withheld, positions 2512-2602]
A
[49 nt withheld, positions 2604-2652]
CCTTTGACGTTGGAGTCCACGTTCTTT
[37 nt withheld, positions 2680-2716]
ACCCTATCTCGGTCTATTCTTTTGATTTATAAGGGATTTTGCCGATTTCGGCCTATTGGTTAAAAAATGA
GCTGATTTAACAAAAATTTAACGCGAATTAATTCTGTGGAATGTGTGTCAGTTAGGCTCAATTAGTCAGC
AACCATAGTCCCGCCCCTAACTCCGCCCATCCCGCCCCTAACTCCGCCCAGTTCCGCCCATTCTCCGCCC
CATGGCTGACTAATTTTTTTTATTTATGCAGAGGCCGAGGCCGCCTCTGCCTCTGAGCTATTCCAGAAGT
AGTGAGGAGGCTTTTTTGGAGGCCTAGGCTTTTGCAAAAAGCTCCCGGGAGCTTGTATATCCATTTTCGG
AGGTTGGGCTTCGGAATCGTTTTCCGGGACGCCGGCTGGATGATCCTCCAGCGCGGGGATCTCATGCTGG
AGTTCTTCGCCCACCCCAACTTGTTTATTGCAGCTTATAATGGTTACAAATAAAGCAATAGCATCACAAA
TTTCACAAATAAAGCATTTTTTTCACTGCATTCTAGTTGTGGTTTGTCCAAACTCATCAATGTATCTTAT
CATGTCTGTATACCGTCGACCTCTAGCTAGAGCTTGGCGTAATCATGGTCATAGCTGTTTCCTGTGTGAA
ATTGTTATCCGCTCACAATTCCACACAACATACGAGCCGGAAGCATAAAGTGTAAAGCCTGGGGTGCCTA
ATGAGTGAGCTAACTCACATTAATTGCGTTGCGCTCACTGCCCGCTTTCCAGTCGGGAAACCTGTCGTGC
CAGCTGCATTAATGAATCGGCCAACGCGCGGGGAGAGGCGGTTTGCGTATTGGGCGCTCTTCCGCTTCCT
CGCTCACTGACTCGCTGCGCTCGGTCGTTCGGCTGCGGCGAGCGGTATCAGCTCACTCAAAGGCGGTAAT
ACGGTTATCCACAGAATCAGGGGATAACGCAGGAAAGAACATGTGAGCAAAAGGCCAGCAAAAGGCCAGG
AACCGTAAAAAGGCCGCGTTGCTGGCGTTTTTCCATAGGCTCCGCCCCCCTGACGAGCATCACAAAAATC
GACGCTCAAGTCAGAGGTGGCGAAACCCGACAGGACTATAAAGATACCAGGCGTTTCCCCCTGGAAGCTC
CCTCGTGCGCTCTCCTGTTCCGACCCTGCCGCTTACCGGATACCTGTCCGCCTTTCTCCCTTCGGGAAGC
GTGGCGCTTTCTCATAGCTCACGCTGTAGGTATCTCAGTTCGGTGTAGGTCGTTCGCTCCAAGCTGGGCT
GTGTGCACGAACCCCCCGTTCAGCCCGACCGCTGCGCCTTATCCGGTAACTATCGTCTTGAGTCCAACCC
GGTAAGACACGACTTATCGCCACTGGCAGCAGCCACTGGTAACAGGATTAGCAGAGCGAGGTATGTAGGC
GGTGCTACAGAGTTCTTGAAGTGGTGGCCTAACTACGGCTACACTAGAAGAACAGTATTTGGTATCTGCG
CTCTGCTGAAGCCAGTTACCTTCGGAAAAAGAGTTGGTAGCTCTTGATCCGGCAAACAAACCACCGCTGG
TAGCGGTGGTTTTTTTGTTTGCAAGCAGCAGATTACGCGCAGAAAAAAAGGATCTCAAGAAGATCCTTTG
ATCTTTTCTACGGGGTCTGACGCTCAGTGGAACGAAAACTCACGTTAAGGGATTTTGGTCATGAGATTAT
CAAAAAGGATCTTCACCTAGATCCTTTTAAATTAAAAATGAAGTTTTAAATCAATCTAAAGTATATATGA
GTAAACTTGGTCTGACAGTTACCAATGCTTAATCAGTGAGGCACCTATCTCAGCGATCTGTCTATTTCGT
TCATCCATAGTTGCCTGACTCCCCGTCGTGTAGATAACTACGATACGGGAGGGCTTACCATCTGGCCCCA
GTGCTGCAATGATACCGCGAGATCCACGCTCACCGGCTCCAGATTTATCAGCAATAAACCAGCCAGCCGG
AAGGGCCGAGCGCAGAAGTGGTCCTGCAACTTTATCCGCCTCCATCCAGTCTATTAATTGTTGCCGGGAA
GCTAGAGTAAGTAGTTCGCCAGTTAATAGTTTGCGCAACGTTGTTGCCATTGCTACAGGCATCGTGGTGT
CACGCTCGTCGTTTGGTATGGCTTCATTCAGCTCCGGTTCCCAACGATCAAGGCGAGTTACATGATCCCC
CATGTTGTGCAAAAAAGCGGTTAGCTCCTTCGGTCCTCCGATCGTTGTCAGAAGTAAGTTGGCCGCAGTG
TTATCACTCATGGTTATGGCAGCACTGCATAATTCTCTTACTGTCATGCCATCCGTAAGATGCTTTTCTG
TGACTGGTGAGTACTCAACCAAGTCATTCTGAGAATAGTGTATGCGGCGACCGAGTTGCTCTTGCCCGGC
GTCAATACGGGATAATACCGCGCCACATAGCAGAACTTTAAAAGTGCTCATCATTGGAAAACGTTCTTCG
GGGCGAAAACTCTCAAGGATCTTACCGCTGTTGAGATCCAGTTCGATGTAACCCACTCGTGCACCCAACT
GATCTTCAGCATCTTTTACTTTCACCAGCGTTTCTGGGTGAGCAAAAACAGGAAGGCAAAATGCCGCAAA
AAAGGGAATAAGGGCGACACGGAAATGTTGAATACTCATACTCTTCCTTTTTCAATATTATTGAAGCATT
TATCAGGGTTATTGTCTCATGAGCGGATACATATTTGAATGTATTTAGAAAAATAAACAAATAGGGGTTC
CGCGCACATTTCCCCGAAAAGTGCCACCTGACGTC
