>Addgene plasmid #161561 | pJM575 ZF6x6-C 3xFLAG-NLS-DsDed-ZF10 in TUPV2 | depositor partial sequence | sequence record 313026 | ZF6x6-C promoter
AGATCTGCGAGGTGTAGGGGACGCGAGTGTAGGGGTGAGCTGTGTAGGGGGACTAAGTGTAGGGGACGCG
AGTGTAGGGGTGAGCTGTGTAGGGGAACGCTCTCTAGAGGGTATATAATGGGGGCCACTAGTCTACTACC
AGAGCTCATCGCTAGC
