>Addgene plasmid #161561 | pJM575 ZF6x6-C 3xFLAG-NLS-DsDed-ZF10 in TUPV2 | depositor partial sequence | sequence record 313027 | 3xFLAG-NLS-DsDed-ZF10 gene
ATGGATTATAAGGATCACGATGGCGACTACAAGGACCACGATATTGACTACAAAGACGATGACGATAAAA
TGGCTCCTAAGAAAAAGCGCAAAGTCGGTATCCATGGCGTTCCCGGATCAGGCTCCGGAAGTGGCTCCAT
GGATAGCACTGAGAACGTCATCAAGCCCTTCATGCGCTTCAAGGTGCACATGGAGGGCTCCGTGAACGGC
CACGAGTTCGAGATCGAGGGCGAGGGCGAGGGCAAGCCCTACGAGGGCACCCAGACCGCCAAGCTCCAGG
TGACCAAGGGCGGCCCCCTGCCCTTCGCCTGGGACATCCTGTCCCCCCAGTTCCAGTACGGCTCCAAGGT
GTACGTGAAGCACCCCGCCGACATCCCCGACTACAAGAAGCTGTCCTTCCCCGAGGGCTTCAAGTGGGAG
AAGGTGATGAACTTCGAGGACGGCGGCGTGGTGACCGTGACCCAGGACTCCTCCCTCCAGGACGGCACCT
TCATCTACCACGTGAAGTTCATCGGCGTGAACTTCCCCTCCGACGGCCCCGTAATGCAGAAGAAAACTCT
GGGCTGGGAGCCCTCCACCGAGCGCCTGTACCCCCGCGACGGCGTGCTGAAGGGCGAGATCCACAAGGCG
CTGAAGCTGAAGGGCGGCGGCCACTACCTGGTGGAGTTCAAGTCAATCTACATGGCCAAGAAGCCCGTGA
AGCTGCCCGGCTACTACTACGTGGACTCCAAGCTGGACATCACCTCCCACAACGAGGACTACACCGTGGT
GGAGCAGTACGAGCGCGCCGAGGCCCGCCACCACCTGTTCCAGTCTGGTTCTGGTTCTGGTTCAGGATCC
GGTACCGGTGGAGCTAGACCCGGGGAGCGCCCCTTCCAGTGTCGCATTTGCATGCGGAACTTTTCGACTA
ATCAAAAATTGGAAGTTCATACCCGTACTCATACCGGTGAAAAACCGTTTCAGTGTCGGATCTGTATGCG
AAATTTCTCCGTTAGACATAATTTGCAAAGACATCTACGTACGCACACCGGCGAGAAGCCATTCCAATGC
CGAATATGCATGCGCAACTTCAGTCAACATCCAAATTTGACTAGACACCTAAAAACCCACCTGAGAGGAT
CTTAA
